Addgene plasmid #144892: TFORF3416
Purpose: Lentiviral vector for overexpressing transcription factor ORFs with unique 24-bp barcodes. Barcodes facilitate identification of transcription factors in pooled screens.
Depositing lab: Feng Zhang. Depositing organization: Broad Institute. Publication: A transcription factor atlas of directed differentiation. Joung J, Ma S, Tay T, Geiger-Schuller KR, Kirchgatterer PC, Verdine VK, Guo B, Arias-Garcia MA, Allen WE, Singh A, Kuksenko O, Abudayyeh OO, Gootenberg JS, Fu Z, Macrae RK, Buenrostro JD, Regev A, Zhang F. Cell. 2023 Jan 5;186(1):209-229.e26. doi: 10.1016/j.cell.2022.11.026. PubMed 36608654.
Backbone
  Vector backbone: pLX_TRC317
  Backbone manufacturer: Broad Institute Genetic Perturbation Platform
  Backbone size w/o insert (bp): 8264
  Vector type: Mammalian Expression, Lentiviral
  Selectable markers: Puromycin
Growth in bacteria
  Bacterial resistance: Ampicillin, 100 μg/mL
  Growth temperature: 37°C
  Growth strain: NEB Stable
  Copy number: High Copy
Gene/Insert
  Gene/Insert name: ZNF410
  Species: H. sapiens (human)
  Insert size (bp): 1499
  Entrez Gene: ZNF410 (a.k.a. APA-1, APA1)
  Promoter: EF1a
  Tag / fusion protein: V5 (C terminal on insert)
  Cloning method: Gateway Cloning
  Sequencing primers: 5′ GGGTGGAGACTGAAGTTAGGCCAG; 3′ CACATAGCGTAAAAGGAGCAACATAG
Resource information
  A portion of this plasmid was derived from a plasmid made by: Broad Institute Genetic Perturbation Platform
Terms and licenses: Academic/Nonprofit Terms; Industry Terms: Not Available to Industry
Depositor comments: NM_001242926.1 Please test multiple small colonies in case of plasmid recombination. To make this collection available in a timely manner, a portion of this collection was not fully sequenced by Addgene. If an Addgene verified full plasmid sequence is not available, please contact us prior to placing an order to request the full sequence.
How to cite: TFORF3416 was a gift from Feng Zhang (Addgene plasmid # 144892 ; http://n2t.net/addgene:144892 ; RRID:Addgene_144892)
