[The description below was written by a language model from this plasmid's Addgene catalogue record and pLannotate feature annotations shown in this document.]
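Description:
TFORF3416 is a lentiviral mammalian expression plasmid built on the pLX_TRC317 backbone from the Broad Institute Genetic Perturbation Platform, carrying the human zinc-finger transcription factor ZNF410 (also called APA-1) as one member of a barcoded transcription factor ORF collection. It is propagated in E. coli through a high-copy ColE1/pUC-type origin with ampicillin resistance (AmpR). An f1 origin and remnants of a lac/lacZα cloning region flanked by T7 and T3 promoters are also present in the bacterial backbone. The depositor warns that the plasmid can recombine, a common issue with LTR-containing vectors.

The viral portion is a third-generation, self-inactivating design. An RSV promoter drives a truncated HIV-1 5' LTR, followed by the Ψ packaging signal with a gag fragment, the Rev response element for Rev-dependent nuclear export of the genomic RNA, a cPPT/CTS element, and a ΔU3 3' LTR followed by an SV40 polyadenylation signal. Within the transfer cassette, an SV40 promoter drives a puromycin N-acetyltransferase gene for selecting transduced cells. Downstream, the constitutive EF-1α promoter drives the ZNF410 ORF, which was inserted by Gateway cloning and is flanked by attB1 and attB2 sites. A C-terminal V5 epitope tag follows attB2, allowing detection of the protein, and a WPRE downstream enhances transcript expression. According to the record, each construct in the collection carries a unique 24-bp barcode, although the feature table does not annotate it. These barcodes identify which transcription factor was delivered in pooled overexpression screens, such as those examining directed differentiation.
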