Features (pLannotate 1.2.2; 34 found; start..end, strand, type, name):
      5..231     +  promoter       RSV promoter: Rous sarcoma virus enhancer/promoter
    232..412     +  LTR            5' LTR (truncated): truncated 5' long terminal repeat (LTR) from HIV-1
    459..584     +  misc_feature   HIV-1 Ψ: packaging signal of human immunodeficiency virus type 1
    568..931     +  CDS            HIV-1 gag (fragment): gag protein from human immunodeficiency virus 1; gag
   1077..1310    +  misc_feature   RRE: The Rev response element (RRE) of HIV-1 allows for Rev-dependent mRNA export from the nucleus to the cytoplasm.
   1687..1713    +  CDS            Rev (fragment): human immunodeficiency virus 1 (HIV-1) Rev protein; rev; enhances nuclear export of unspliced and incompletely spliced viral mRNAs
   1720..1743    +  promoter       SV40 promoter (fragment): SV40 early promoter
   1744..1815    +  promoter       SV40 promoter (fragment): SV40 enhancer and early promoter
   1839..1974    +  rep_origin     SV40 ori: SV40 origin of replication
   2020..2616    +  CDS            PuroR (fragment): puromycin N-acetyltransferase; pac from Streptomyces; confers resistance to puromycin
   2665..2782    +  misc_feature   cPPT/CTS: central polypurine tract and central termination sequence of HIV-1
   2847..2913    +  CDS            small t antigen (fragment): SV40 (simian virus 40) small t antigen
   2920..4098    +  promoter       EF-1α promoter: strong constitutive promoter for human elongation factor EF-1α
   4119..4136    +  protein_bind   attB1 (fragment): mutant version of attB; core recombination site for the Gateway® BP reaction BP Clonase™
   4142..5434    +  CDS            ZNF410 (fragment): ZN410_HUMAN - Also known as APA1. Experimental evidence at protein level: Swiss-Prot protein existence level 1. Transcription factor that activates transcription of matrix- remodeling genes such as MMP1 during fibroblast senescence. From Homo sapiens (Human).
   5437..5460    -  protein_bind   attB2: mutant version of attB; recombination site for the Gateway® BP reaction BP Clonase™
   5468..5509    +  CDS            V5 tag: epitope tag from simian virus 5
   5525..5578    +  promoter       U6 promoter (fragment): RNA polymerase III promoter for human U6 snRNA
   5620..6208    +  misc_feature   WPRE: woodchuck hepatitis virus posttranscriptional regulatory element
   6259..6278    +  misc_feature   cPPT/CTS (fragment): central polypurine tract and central termination sequence of HIV-1
   6280..6513    +  LTR            3' LTR (ΔU3): self-inactivating 3' long terminal repeat (LTR) from HIV-1
   6591..6712    +  polyA_signal   SV40 poly(A) signal: SV40 polyadenylation signal
   6752..6887    +  rep_origin     SV40 ori: SV40 origin of replication
   6908..6926    -  promoter       T7 promoter: promoter for bacteriophage T7 RNA polymerase
   6934..7089    +  CDS            lacZα (fragment): LacZα fragment of β-galactosidase; lacZ fragment
   7094..7522    +  rep_origin     f1 ori (sequence partly withheld): f1 bacteriophage origin of replication; arrow indicates direction of (+) strand synthesis
   7575..7679    +  promoter       AmpR promoter: bla
   7680..8540    +  CDS            AmpR: β-lactamase; bla; confers resistance to ampicillin, carbenicillin, and related antibiotics
   8711..9299    +  rep_origin     ori: high-copy-number ColE1/pMB1/pBR322/pUC origin of replication
   9482..9574    +  CDS            lacI (fragment): lac repressor; lacI; The lac repressor binds to the lac operator to inhibit transcription in E. coli. This inhibition can be relieved by adding lactose or isopropyl-β-D-thiogalactopyranoside (IPTG).
   9587..9608    +  protein_bind   CAP binding site: CAP binding activates transcription in the presence of cAMP. E. coli catabolite activator protein
   9623..9653    +  promoter       lac promoter: promoter for the E. coli lac operon
   9661..9677    +  protein_bind   lac operator: The lac repressor binds to the lac operator to inhibit transcription in E. coli. This inhibition can be relieved by adding lactose or isopropyl-β-D-thiogalactopyranoside (IPTG). lac repressor encoded by lacI
   9722..9740    +  promoter       T3 promoter: promoter for bacteriophage T3 RNA polymerase
>Addgene plasmid #144892 | TFORF3416 | addgene full sequence | sequence record 404470 | Addgene NGS Result
TTAATGTAGTCTTATGCAATACTCTTGTAGTCTTGCAACATGGTAACGATGAGTTAGCAACATGCCTTAC
AAGGAGAGAAAAAGCACCGTGCATGCCGATTGGTGGAAGTAAGGTGGTACGATCGTGCCTTATTAGGAAG
GCAACAGACGGGTCTGACATGGATTGGACGAACCACTGAATTGCCGCATTGCAGAGATATTGTATTTAAG
TGCCTAGCTCGATACATAAACGGGTCTCTCTGGTTAGACCAGATCTGAGCCTGGGAGCTCTCTGGCTAAC
TAGGGAACCCACTGCTTAAGCCTCAATAAAGCTTGCCTTGAGTGCTTCAAGTAGTGTGTGCCCGTCTGTT
GTGTGACTCTGGTAACTAGAGATCCCTCAGACCCTTTTAGTCAGTGTGGAAAATCTCTAGCAGTGGCGCC
CGAACAGGGACTTGAAAGCGAAAGGGAAACCAGAGGAGCTCTCTCGACGCAGGACTCGGCTTGCTGAAGC
GCGCACGGCAAGAGGCGAGGGGCGGCGACTGGTGAGTACGCCAAAAATTTTGACTAGCGGAGGCTAGAAG
GAGAGAGATGGGTGCGAGAGCGTCAGTATTAAGCGGGGGAGAATTAGATCGCGATGGGAAAAAATTCGGT
TAAGGCCAGGGGGAAAGAAAAAATATAAATTAAAACATATAGTATGGGCAAGCAGGGAGCTAGAACGATT
CGCAGTTAATCCTGGCCTGTTAGAAACATCAGAAGGCTGTAGACAAATACTGGGACAGCTACAACCATCC
CTTCAGACAGGATCAGAAGAACTTAGATCATTATATAATACAGTAGCAACCCTCTATTGTGTGCATCAAA
GGATAGAGATAAAAGACACCAAGGAAGCTTTAGACAAGATAGAGGAAGAGCAAAACAAAAGTAAGACCAC
CGCACAGCAAGCGGCCGCTGATCTTCAGACCTGGAGGAGGAGATATGAGGGACAATTGGAGAAGTGAATT
ATATAAATATAAAGTAGTAAAAATTGAACCATTAGGAGTAGCACCCACCAAGGCAAAGAGAAGAGTGGTG
CAGAGAGAAAAAAGAGCAGTGGGAATAGGAGCTTTGTTCCTTGGGTTCTTGGGAGCAGCAGGAAGCACTA
TGGGCGCAGCGTCAATGACGCTGACGGTACAGGCCAGACAATTATTGTCTGGTATAGTGCAGCAGCAGAA
CAATTTGCTGAGGGCTATTGAGGCGCAACAGCATCTGTTGCAACTCACAGTCTGGGGCATCAAGCAGCTC
CAGGCAAGAATCCTGGCTGTGGAAAGATACCTAAAGGATCAACAGCTCCTGGGGATTTGGGGTTGCTCTG
GAAAACTCATTTGCACCACTGCTGTGCCTTGGAATGCTAGTTGGAGTAATAAATCTCTGGAACAGATTTG
GAATCACACGACCTGGATGGAGTGGGACAGAGAAATTAACAATTACACAAGCTTAATACACTCCTTAATT
GAAGAATCGCAAAACCAGCAAGAAAAGAATGAACAAGAATTATTGGAATTAGATAAATGGGCAAGTTTGT
GGAATTGGTTTAACATAACAAATTGGCTGTGGTATATAAAATTATTCATAATGATAGTAGGAGGCTTGGT
AGGTTTAAGAATAGTTTTTGCTGTACTTTCTATAGTGAATAGAGTTAGGCAGGGATATTCACCATTATCG
TTTCAGACCCACCTCCCAACCCCGAGGGGACCCATGCATTGCATCTCAATTAGTCAGCAACCAGGTGTGG
AAAGTCCCCAGGCTCCCCAGCAGGCAGAAGTATGCAAAGCATGCGTCTCAATTAGTCAGCAACCATAGTC
CCGCCCCTAACTCCGCCCATCCCGCCCCTAACTCCGCCCAGTTCCGCCCATTCTCCGCCCCATGGCTGAC
TAATTTTTTTTATTTATGCAGAGGCCGAGGCCGCCTCGGCCTCTGAGCTATTCCAGAAGTAGTGAGGAGG
CTTTTTTGGAGGCCTAGGCTTTTGCAAAAAGCTTTCTAGAGGTACCACCGGAGCTTACCATGACCGAGTA
CAAGCCCACGGTGCGCCTCGCCACCCGCGACGACGTCCCCAGGGCCGTACGCACCCTCGCCGCCGCGTTC
GCCGACTACCCCGCCACGCGCCACACCGTCGATCCGGACCGCCACATCGAGCGGGTCACCGAGCTGCAAG
AACTCTTCCTCACGCGCGTCGGGCTCGACATCGGCAAGGTGTGGGTCGCGGACGACGGCGCCGCCGTGGC
GGTCTGGACCACGCCGGAGAGCGTCGAAGCGGGGGCGGTGTTCGCCGAGATCGGCCCGCGCATGGCCGAG
TTGAGCGGTTCCCGGCTGGCCGCGCAGCAACAGATGGAAGGCCTCCTGGCGCCGCACCGGCCCAAGGAGC
CCGCGTGGTTCCTGGCCACCGTCGGCGTCTCGCCCGACCACCAGGGCAAGGGTCTGGGCAGCGCCGTCGT
GCTCCCCGGAGTGGAGGCGGCCGAGCGCGCCGGGGTGCCCGCCTTCCTGGAGACCTCCGCGCCCCGCAAC
CTCCCCTTCTACGAGCGGCTCGGCTTCACCGTCACCGCCGACGTCGAGGTGCCCGAAGGACCGCGCACCT
GGTGCATGACCCGCAAGCCCGGTGCCAGTTAACGAATTCTAGATCTTGAGACAAATGGCAGTATTCATCC
ACAATTTTAAAAGAAAAGGGGGGATTGGGGGGTACAGTGCAGGGGAAAGAATAGTAGACATAATAGCAAC
AGACATACAAACTAAAGAATTACAAAAACAAATTACAAAAATTCAAAATTTTCGGGTTTATTACAGGGAC
AGCAGAGATCCACTTTGGCGCCGGCTCGAGGCCTGCAGGTGCAAAGATGGATAAAGTTTTAAACAGAGAG
GAATCTTTGCAGCTAATGGACCTTCTAGGTCTTGAAAGGAGTGGGAATTGGCTCCGGTGCCCGTCAGTGG
GCAGAGCGCACATCGCCCACAGTCCCCGAGAAGTTGGGGGGAGGGGTCGGCAATTGAACCGGTGCCTAGA
GAAGGTGGCGCGGGGTAAACTGGGAAAGTGATGTCGTGTACTGGCTCCGCCTTTTTCCCGAGGGTGGGGG
AGAACCGTATATAAGTGCAGTAGTCGCCGTGAACGTTCTTTTTCGCAACGGGTTTGCCGCCAGAACACAG
GTAAGTGCCGTGTGTGGTTCCCGCGGGCCTGGCCTCTTTACGGGTTATGGCCCTTGCGTGCCTTGAATTA
CTTCCACCTGGCTGCAGTACGTGATTCTTGATCCCGAGCTTCGGGTTGGAAGTGGGTGGGAGAGTTCGAG
GCCTTGCGCTTAAGGAGCCCCTTCGCCTCGTGCTTGAGTTGAGGCCTGGCCTGGGCGCTGGGGCCGCCGC
GTGCGAATCTGGTGGCACCTTCGCGCCTGTCTCGCTGCTTTCGATAAGTCTCTAGCCATTTAAAATTTTT
GATGACCTGCTGCGACGCTTTTTTTCTGGCAAGATAGTCTTGTAAATGCGGGCCAAGATCTGCACACTGG
TATTTCGGTTTTTGGGGCCGCGGGCGGCGACGGGGCCCGTGCGTCCCAGCGCACATGTTCGGCGAGGCGG
GGCCTGCGAGCGCGGCCACCGAGAATCGGACGGGGGTAGTCTCAAGCTGGCCGGCCTGCTCTGGTGCCTG
GCCTCGCGCCGCCGTGTATCGCCCCGCCCTGGGCGGCAAGGCTGGCCCGGTCGGCACCAGTTGCGTGAGC
GGAAAGATGGCCGCTTCCCGGCCCTGCTGCAGGGAGCTCAAAATGGAGGACGCGGCGCTCGGGAGAGCGG
GCGGGTGAGTCACCCACACAAAGGAAAAGGGCCTTTCCGTCCTCAGCCGTCGCTTCATGTGACTCCACGG
AGTACCGGGCGCCGTCCAGGCACCTCGATTAGTTCTCGAGCTTTTGGAGTACGTCGTCTTTAGGTTGGGG
GGAGGGGTTTTATGCGATGGAGTTTCCCCACACTGAGTGGGTGGAGACTGAAGTTAGGCCAGCTTGGCAC
TTGATGTAATTCTCCTTGGAATTTGCCCTTTTTGAGTTTGGATCTTGGTTCATTCTCAAGCCTCAGACAG
TGGTTCAAAGTTTTTTTCTTCCATTTCAGGTGTCGTGAGGCTAGCATCGATTGATCAACAAGTTTGTACA
AAAAAGTTGGCATGTTATCAGATGAGTTAGAATCCAAACCAGAGCTCCTGGTACAGTTTGTTCAGAATAC
GTCCATCCCATTGGGACAGGGGCTTGTAGAATCAGAAGCTAAAGATATTACTTGCTTGTCCCTCCTTCCC
GTGACTGAAGCCTCAGAATGCAGTCGGCTAATGTTACCAGATGATACTACAAATCATTCTAACTCCTCCA
AGGAGGTCCCTTCCTCAGCTGTTTTGAGAAGCCTTCGGGTGAATGTGGGTCCAGACGGAGAGGAGACGAG
AGCTCAGACTGTACAGAAATCCCCGGAGTTTTTGTCCACTTCAGAGTCTTCTAGCTTGTTGCAAGATCTA
CAGCCAAGTGATAGCACTTCTTTTATTCTTCTTAACCTAACAAGAGCAGGTCTGGGCTCTTCAGCTGAGC
ACTTAGTGTTTGTACAGGATGAGGCAGAAGATTCAGGGAATGATTTCCTCTCCAGTGAGAGCACAGACAG
TAGCATTCCATGGTTCCTCCGGGTTCAGGAGTTGGCCCATGACAGTTTGATTGCTGCTACTCGTGCACAA
CTGGCAAAGAATGCAAAAACCAGCAGCAATGGAGAAAATGTCCACCTTGGTTCTGGTGATGGGCAGTCAA
AAGATTCTGGGCCCCTTCCTCAAGTGGAAAAGAAGCTCAAGTGTACAGTTGAAGGTTGTGACCGGACATT
TGTATGGCCAGCTCACTTTAAATACCACCTCAAGACTCATCGAAATGACCGCTCCTTCATCTGTCCTGCA
GAAGGTTGTGGGAAAAGCTTCTATGTGCTGCAGAGGCTGAAGGTGCACATGAGGACCCACAATGGAGAGA
AGCCCTTTATGTGCCATGAGTCTGGCTGTGGTAAGCAGTTTACTACAGCTGGAAACCTGAAGAACCACCG
GCGCATCCACACAGGAGAGAAACCTTTCCTTTGTGAAGCCCAAGGATGTGGCCGTTCCTTTGCTGAGTAT
TCTAGCCTCCGAAAACATCTGGTGGTTCACTCAGGAGAGAAGCCTCATCAGTGCCAAGTCTGTGGGAAGA
CCTTCTCTCAGAGTGGAAGCAGGAATGTGCATATGAGAAAGCATCACCTGCAGCTGGGAGCAGCTGGGAG
TCAAGAGCAGGAGCAAACTGAGGTGCTTGCTGAAGGATCCCCACGTTCCCTGTCTTCAGTGCCTGATGTG
ACACATCACCTGGTGACCATGCAGTCAGGGAGGCAATCATATGAAGTTTCTGTCTTAACTGCAGTAAATC
CACAAGAGTTACTAAACCAAGGAGATTTAACTGAAAGACGGACATGCCCAACTTTCTTGTACAAAGTGGT
TGATATCGGTAAGCCTATCCCTAACCCTCTCCTCGGTCTCGATTCTACGTAGTAATGAACTAGTCCGTAA
CTTGAAAGTATTTCGATTTCTTGGCTTTATATATCTTGTGGAAAGGACGAGACCTGTCAGATCCTCCCCA
CGTCACGCGTTAAGTCGACAATCAACCTCTGGATTACAAAATTTGTGAAAGATTGACTGGTATTCTTAAC
TATGTTGCTCCTTTTACGCTATGTGGATACGCTGCTTTAATGCCTTTGTATCATGCTATTGCTTCCCGTA
TGGCTTTCATTTTCTCCTCCTTGTATAAATCCTGGTTGCTGTCTCTTTATGAGGAGTTGTGGCCCGTTGT
CAGGCAACGTGGCGTGGTGTGCACTGTGTTTGCTGACGCAACCCCCACTGGTTGGGGCATTGCCACCACC
TGTCAGCTCCTTTCCGGGACTTTCGCTTTCCCCCTCCCTATTGCCACGGCGGAACTCATCGCCGCCTGCC
TTGCCCGCTGCTGGACAGGGGCTCGGCTGTTGGGCACTGACAATTCCGTGGTGTTGTCGGGGAAATCATC
GTCCTTTCCTTGGCTGCTCGCCTGTGTTGCCACCTGGATTCTGCGCGGGACGTCCTTCTGCTACGTCCCT
TCGGCCCTCAATCCAGCGGACCTTCCTTCCCGCGGCCTGCTGCCGGCTCTGCGGCCTCTTCCGCGTCTTC
GCCTTCGCCCTCAGACGAGTCGGATCTCCCTTTGGGCCGCCTCCCCGCGTCGACTTTAAGACCAATGACT
TACAAGGCAGCTGTAGATCTTAGCCACTTTTTAAAAGAAAAGGGGGGACTGGAAGGGCTAATTCACTCCC
AACGAAGACAAGATCTGCTTTTTGCTTGTACTGGGTCTCTCTGGTTAGACCAGATCTGAGCCTGGGAGCT
CTCTGGCTAACTAGGGAACCCACTGCTTAAGCCTCAATAAAGCTTGCCTTGAGTGCTTCAAGTAGTGTGT
GCCCGTCTGTTGTGTGACTCTGGTAACTAGAGATCCCTCAGACCCTTTTAGTCAGTGTGGAAAATCTCTA
GCAGTACGTATAGTAGTTCATGTCATCTTATTATTCAGTATTTATAACTTGCAAAGAAATGAATATCAGA
GAGTGAGAGGAACTTGTTTATTGCAGCTTATAATGGTTACAAATAAAGCAATAGCATCACAAATTTCACA
AATAAAGCATTTTTTTCACTGCATTCTAGTTGTGGTTTGTCCAAACTCATCAATGTATCTTATCATGTCT
GGCTCTAGCTATCCCGCCCCTAACTCCGCCCATCCCGCCCCTAACTCCGCCCAGTTCCGCCCATTCTCCG
CCCCATGGCTGACTAATTTTTTTTATTTATGCAGAGGCCGAGGCCGCCTCGGCCTCTGAGCTATTCCAGA
AGTAGTGAGGAGGCTTTTTTGGAGGCCTAGGGACGTACCCAATTCGCCCTATAGTGAGTCGTATTACGCG
CGCTCACTGGCCGTCGTTTTACAACGTCGTGACTGGGAAAACCCTGGCGTTACCCAACTTAATCGCCTTG
CAGCACATCCCCCTTTCGCCAGCTGGCGTAATAGCGAAGAGGCCCGCACCGATCGCCCTTCCCAACAGTT
GCGCAGCCTGAATGGCGAATGGG
[124 nt withheld, positions 7094-7217]
C
[91 nt withheld, positions 7219-7309]
A
[49 nt withheld, positions 7311-7359]
CCTTTGACGTTGGAGTCCACGTTCTTT
[37 nt withheld, positions 7387-7423]
ACCCTATCTCGGTCTATTCTTTTGATTTATAAGGGATTTTGCCGATTTCGGCCTATTGGTTAAAAAATGA
GCTGATTTAACAAAAATTTAACGCGAATTTTAACAAAATATTAACGCTTACAATTTAGGTGGCACTTTTC
GGGGAAATGTGCGCGGAACCCCTATTTGTTTATTTTTCTAAATACATTCAAATATGTATCCGCTCATGAG
ACAATAACCCTGATAAATGCTTCAATAATATTGAAAAAGGAAGAGTATGAGTATTCAACATTTCCGTGTC
GCCCTTATTCCCTTTTTTGCGGCATTTTGCCTTCCTGTTTTTGCTCACCCAGAAACGCTGGTGAAAGTAA
AAGATGCTGAAGATCAGTTGGGTGCACGAGTGGGTTACATCGAACTGGATCTCAACAGCGGTAAGATCCT
TGAGAGTTTTCGCCCCGAAGAACGTTTTCCAATGATGAGCACTTTTAAAGTTCTGCTATGTGGCGCGGTA
TTATCCCGTATTGACGCCGGGCAAGAGCAACTCGGTCGCCGCATACACTATTCTCAGAATGACTTGGTTG
AGTACTCACCAGTCACAGAAAAGCATCTTACGGATGGCATGACAGTAAGAGAATTATGCAGTGCTGCCAT
AACCATGAGTGATAACACTGCGGCCAACTTACTTCTGACAACGATCGGAGGACCGAAGGAGCTAACCGCT
TTTTTGCACAACATGGGGGATCATGTAACTCGCCTTGATCGTTGGGAACCGGAGCTGAATGAAGCCATAC
CAAACGACGAGCGTGACACCACGATGCCTGTAGCAATGGCAACAACGTTGCGCAAACTATTAACTGGCGA
ACTACTTACTCTAGCTTCCCGGCAACAATTAATAGACTGGATGGAGGCGGATAAAGTTGCAGGACCACTT
CTGCGCTCGGCCCTTCCGGCTGGCTGGTTTATTGCTGATAAATCTGGAGCCGGTGAGCGTGGGTCTCGCG
GTATCATTGCAGCACTGGGGCCAGATGGTAAGCCCTCCCGTATCGTAGTTATCTACACGACGGGGAGTCA
GGCAACTATGGATGAACGAAATAGACAGATCGCTGAGATAGGTGCCTCACTGATTAAGCATTGGTAACTG
TCAGACCAAGTTTACTCATATATACTTTAGATTGATTTAAAACTTCATTTTTAATTTAAAAGGATCTAGG
TGAAGATCCTTTTTGATAATCTCATGACCAAAATCCCTTAACGTGAGTTTTCGTTCCACTGAGCGTCAGA
CCCCGTAGAAAAGATCAAAGGATCTTCTTGAGATCCTTTTTTTCTGCGCGTAATCTGCTGCTTGCAAACA
AAAAAACCACCGCTACCAGCGGTGGTTTGTTTGCCGGATCAAGAGCTACCAACTCTTTTTCCGAAGGTAA
CTGGCTTCAGCAGAGCGCAGATACCAAATACTGTTCTTCTAGTGTAGCCGTAGTTAGGCCACCACTTCAA
GAACTCTGTAGCACCGCCTACATACCTCGCTCTGCTAATCCTGTTACCAGTGGCTGCTGCCAGTGGCGAT
AAGTCGTGTCTTACCGGGTTGGACTCAAGACGATAGTTACCGGATAAGGCGCAGCGGTCGGGCTGAACGG
GGGGTTCGTGCACACAGCCCAGCTTGGAGCGAACGACCTACACCGAACTGAGATACCTACAGCGTGAGCT
ATGAGAAAGCGCCACGCTTCCCGAAGGGAGAAAGGCGGACAGGTATCCGGTAAGCGGCAGGGTCGGAACA
GGAGAGCGCACGAGGGAGCTTCCAGGGGGAAACGCCTGGTATCTTTATAGTCCTGTCGGGTTTCGCCACC
TCTGACTTGAGCGTCGATTTTTGTGATGCTCGTCAGGGGGGCGGAGCCTATGGAAAAACGCCAGCAACGC
GGCCTTTTTACGGTTCCTGGCCTTTTGCTGGCCTTTTGCTCACATGTTCTTTCCTGCGTTATCCCCTGAT
TCTGTGGATAACCGTATTACCGCCTTTGAGTGAGCTGATACCGCTCGCCGCAGCCGAACGACCGAGCGCA
GCGAGTCAGTGAGCGAGGAAGCGGAAGAGCGCCCAATACGCAAACCGCCTCTCCCCGCGCGTTGGCCGAT
TCATTAATGCAGCTGGCACGACAGGTTTCCCGACTGGAAAGCGGGCAGTGAGCGCAACGCAATTAATGTG
AGTTAGCTCACTCATTAGGCACCCCAGGCTTTACACTTTATGCTTCCGGCTCGTATGTTGTGTGGAATTG
TGAGCGGATAACAATTTCACACAGGAAACAGCTATGACCATGATTACGCCAAGCGCGCAATTAACCCTCA
CTAAAGGGAACAAAAGCTGGAGCTGCAAGC
