>Addgene plasmid #144892 | TFORF3416 | depositor partial sequence | sequence record 286791 | Insert
ATCGATTGATCAACAAGTTTGTACAAAAAAGTTGGCATGTTATCAGATGAGTTAGAATCCAAACCAGAGC
TCCTGGTACAGTTTGTTCAGAATACGTCCATCCCATTGGGACAGGGGCTTGTAGAATCAGAAGCTAAAGA
TATTACTTGCTTGTCCCTCCTTCCCGTGACTGAAGCCTCAGAATGCAGTCGGCTAATGTTACCAGATGAT
ACTACAAATCATTCTAACTCCTCCAAGGAGGTCCCTTCCTCAGCTGTTTTGAGAAGCCTTCGGGTGAATG
TGGGTCCAGACGGAGAGGAGACGAGAGCTCAGACTGTACAGAAATCCCCGGAGTTTTTGTCCACTTCAGA
GTCTTCTAGCTTGTTGCAAGATCTACAGCCAAGTGATAGCACTTCTTTTATTCTTCTTAACCTAACAAGA
GCAGGTCTGGGCTCTTCAGCTGAGCACTTAGTGTTTGTACAGGATGAGGCAGAAGATTCAGGGAATGATT
TCCTCTCCAGTGAGAGCACAGACAGTAGCATTCCATGGTTCCTCCGGGTTCAGGAGTTGGCCCATGACAG
TTTGATTGCTGCTACTCGTGCACAACTGGCAAAGAATGCAAAAACCAGCAGCAATGGAGAAAATGTCCAC
CTTGGTTCTGGTGATGGGCAGTCAAAAGATTCTGGGCCCCTTCCTCAAGTGGAAAAGAAGCTCAAGTGTA
CAGTTGAAGGTTGTGACCGGACATTTGTATGGCCAGCTCACTTTAAATACCACCTCAAGACTCATCGAAA
TGACCGCTCCTTCATCTGTCCTGCAGAAGGTTGTGGGAAAAGCTTCTATGTGCTGCAGAGGCTGAAGGTG
CACATGAGGACCCACAATGGAGAGAAGCCCTTTATGTGCCATGAGTCTGGCTGTGGTAAGCAGTTTACTA
CAGCTGGAAACCTGAAGAACCACCGGCGCATCCACACAGGAGAGAAACCTTTCCTTTGTGAAGCCCAAGG
ATGTGGCCGTTCCTTTGCTGAGTATTCTAGCCTCCGAAAACATCTGGTGGTTCACTCAGGAGAGAAGCCT
CATCAGTGCCAAGTCTGTGGGAAGACCTTCTCTCAGAGTGGAAGCAGGAATGTGCATATGAGAAAGCATC
ACCTGCAGCTGGGAGCAGCTGGGAGTCAAGAGCAGGAGCAAACTGAGGTGCTTGCTGAAGGATCCCCACG
TTCCCTGTCTTCAGTGCCTGATGTGACACATCACCTGGTGACCATGCAGTCAGGGAGGCAATCATATGAA
GTTTCTGTCTTAACTGCAGTAAATCCACAAGAGTTACTAAACCAAGGAGATTTAACTGAAAGACGGACAT
GCCCAACTTTCTTGTACAAAGTGGTTGATATCGGTAAGCCTATCCCTAACCCTCTCCTCGGTCTCGATTC
TACGTAGTAATGAACTAGTCCGTAACTTGAAAGTATTTCGATTTCTTGGCTTTATATATCTTGTGGAAAG
GACGAGACCTGTCAGATCCTCCCCACGTC
