>Addgene plasmid #144892 | TFORF3416 | depositor partial sequence | sequence record 286792 | Barcode
GACCTGTCAGATCCTCCCCACGTC
